Addgene plasmid #86646: PTEN-mut (negative control)
Purpose: expression of control shRNA
Depositing lab: Jaime Modiano. Depositing organization: University of Colorado Denver and Anschutz Medical Campus. Publication: Attenuation of PTEN increases p21 stability and cytosolic localization in kidney cancer cells: a potential mechanism of apoptosis resistance. Lin PY, Fosmire SP, Park SH, Park JY, Baksh S, Modiano JF, Weiss RH. Mol Cancer. 2007 Feb 14;6:16. 10.1186/1476-4598-6-16 PubMed 17300726.
Backbone
  Vector backbone: pSuper
  Vector type: Mammalian Expression, RNAi
Growth in bacteria
  Bacterial resistance: Ampicillin, 100 μg/mL
  Growth temperature: 37°C
  Growth strain: DH5alpha
  Copy number: Unknown
Gene/Insert
  Gene/Insert name: PTEN (control)
  gRNA/shRNA sequence: GGCACAACAGGCGCTAGAT
  Species: H. sapiens (human)
  Promoter: H1
  Cloning method: Unknown
  Sequencing primers: 5′ T7
Terms and licenses: Academic/Nonprofit Terms; Industry Terms: Not Available to Industry
How to cite: PTEN-mut (negative control) was a gift from Jaime Modiano (Addgene plasmid # 86646 ; http://n2t.net/addgene:86646 ; RRID:Addgene_86646)
