[The description below was written by a language model from this plasmid's Addgene catalogue record and pLannotate feature annotations shown in this document.]
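Description:
PTEN-mut (negative control) is a mammalian RNAi plasmid built on the pSuper backbone, designed to express a control short hairpin RNA alongside PTEN-targeting knockdown constructs. The hairpin is driven by the human H1 RNA promoter, an RNA polymerase III promoter widely used for shRNA expression because it yields small, precisely initiated transcripts without a poly(A) tail. The insert is listed as a human "PTEN (control)" shRNA; the name indicates a mutated version of a PTEN-directed sequence intended not to silence the gene, although the record does not spell out how it differs from the active hairpin. In the feature table the hairpin itself is not annotated, but it would be expected to lie in the short unannotated stretch between the H1 promoter and the adjacent multiple cloning site fragment.

The 4,407 nt sequenced plasmid shows the pBluescript-derived framework typical of pSuper: a high-copy ColE1/pUC origin for replication in E. coli, the β-lactamase gene with its own promoter for ampicillin selection, an f1 origin, remnants of lacZα and lac regulatory elements, and flanking T3 and T7 promoters, the latter serving as a sequencing primer site. The annotation also detects a puromycin N-acetyltransferase gene under the mouse PGK promoter, which is not mentioned in the catalogue fields but would allow puromycin selection of transfected mammalian cells. There are no viral packaging elements, so delivery is by transfection. The associated work concerns PTEN attenuation in kidney cancer cells, where this plasmid serves as the non-silencing comparator.
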