Features (pLannotate 1.2.2; 16 found; start..end, strand, type, name):
      1..215     +  promoter       H1 promoter: human H1 RNA promoter
    280..321     +  misc_feature   MCS (fragment): pBluescript multiple cloning site
    333..351     -  promoter       T3 promoter: promoter for bacteriophage T3 RNA polymerase
    396..412     -  protein_bind   lac operator: The lac repressor binds to the lac operator to inhibit transcription in E. coli. This inhibition can be relieved by adding lactose or isopropyl-β-D-thiogalactopyranoside (IPTG). lac repressor encoded by lacI
    420..450     -  promoter       lac promoter: promoter for the E. coli lac operon
    465..486     -  protein_bind   CAP binding site: CAP binding activates transcription in the presence of cAMP. E. coli catabolite activator protein
    499..591     -  CDS            lacI (fragment): lac repressor; lacI; The lac repressor binds to the lac operator to inhibit transcription in E. coli. This inhibition can be relieved by adding lactose or isopropyl-β-D-thiogalactopyranoside (IPTG).
    774..1362    -  rep_origin     ori: high-copy-number ColE1/pMB1/pBR322/pUC origin of replication
   1533..2393    -  CDS            AmpR: β-lactamase; bla; confers resistance to ampicillin, carbenicillin, and related antibiotics
   2394..2498    -  promoter       AmpR promoter: bla
   2551..2979    -  rep_origin     f1 ori (sequence partly withheld): f1 bacteriophage origin of replication; arrow indicates direction of (+) strand synthesis
   2984..3141    -  CDS            lacZα (fragment): LacZα fragment of β-galactosidase; lacZ fragment
   3144..3162    +  promoter       T7 promoter: promoter for bacteriophage T7 RNA polymerase
   3171..3223    +  misc_feature   MCS (fragment): pBluescript multiple cloning site
   3274..3873    -  CDS            PuroR: puromycin N-acetyltransferase; pac from Streptomyces alboniger; confers resistance to puromycin
   3898..4397    -  promoter       PGK promoter: mouse phosphoglycerate kinase 1 promoter
>Addgene plasmid #86646 | PTEN-mut (negative control) | addgene full sequence | sequence record 178012 | Addgene NGS Result
GAACGCTGACGTCATCAACCCGCTCCAAGGAATCGCGGGCCCAGTGTCACTAGGCGGGAACACCCAGCGC
GCGTGCGCCCTGGCAGGAAGATGGCTGTGAGGGACAGGGGAGTGGCGCCCTGCAATATTTGCATGTCGCT
ATGTGTTCTGGGAAATCACCATAAACGTGAAATGTCTTTGGATTTGGGAATCTTATAAGTTCTGTATGAG
ACCACAGATCCCCGGCACAACAGGCGCTAGATTTCAAGAGAATCTAGCGCCTGTTGTGCCTTTTTGGAAA
AGCTTATCGATACCGTCGACCTCGAGGGGGGGCCCGGTACCAGCTTTTGTTCCCTTTAGTGAGGGTTAAT
TTCGAGCTTGGCGTAATCATGGTCATAGCTGTTTCCTGTGTGAAATTGTTATCCGCTCACAATTCCACAC
AACATACGAGCCGGAAGCATAAAGTGTAAAGCCTGGGGTGCCTAATGAGTGAGCTAACTCACATTAATTG
CGTTGCGCTCACTGCCCGCTTTCCAGTCGGGAAACCTGTCGTGCCAGCTGCATTAATGAATCGGCCAACG
CGCGGGGAGAGGCGGTTTGCGTATTGGGCGCTCTTCCGCTTCCTCGCTCACTGACTCGCTGCGCTCGGTC
GTTCGGCTGCGGCGAGCGGTATCAGCTCACTCAAAGGCGGTAATACGGTTATCCACAGAATCAGGGGATA
ACGCAGGAAAGAACATGTGAGCAAAAGGCCAGCAAAAGGCCAGGAACCGTAAAAAGGCCGCGTTGCTGGC
GTTTTTCCATAGGCTCCGCCCCCCTGACGAGCATCACAAAAATCGACGCTCAAGTCAGAGGTGGCGAAAC
CCGACAGGACTATAAAGATACCAGGCGTTTCCCCCTGGAAGCTCCCTCGTGCGCTCTCCTGTTCCGACCC
TGCCGCTTACCGGATACCTGTCCGCCTTTCTCCCTTCGGGAAGCGTGGCGCTTTCTCATAGCTCACGCTG
TAGGTATCTCAGTTCGGTGTAGGTCGTTCGCTCCAAGCTGGGCTGTGTGCACGAACCCCCCGTTCAGCCC
GACCGCTGCGCCTTATCCGGTAACTATCGTCTTGAGTCCAACCCGGTAAGACACGACTTATCGCCACTGG
CAGCAGCCACTGGTAACAGGATTAGCAGAGCGAGGTATGTAGGCGGTGCTACAGAGTTCTTGAAGTGGTG
GCCTAACTACGGCTACACTAGAAGAACAGTATTTGGTATCTGCGCTCTGCTGAAGCCAGTTACCTTCGGA
AAAAGAGTTGGTAGCTCTTGATCCGGCAAACAAACCACCGCTGGTAGCGGTGGTTTTTTTGTTTGCAAGC
AGCAGATTACGCGCAGAAAAAAAGGATCTCAAGAAGATCCTTTGATCTTTTCTACGGGGTCTGACGCTCA
GTGGAACGAAAACTCACGTTAAGGGATTTTGGTCATGAGATTATCAAAAAGGATCTTCACCTAGATCCTT
TTAAATTAAAAATGAAGTTTTAAATCAATCTAAAGTATATATGAGTAAACTTGGTCTGACAGTTACCAAT
GCTTAATCAGTGAGGCACCTATCTCAGCGATCTGTCTATTTCGTTCATCCATAGTTGCCTGACTCCCCGT
CGTGTAGATAACTACGATACGGGAGGGCTTACCATCTGGCCCCAGTGCTGCAATGATACCGCGAGACCCA
CGCTCACCGGCTCCAGATTTATCAGCAATAAACCAGCCAGCCGGAAGGGCCGAGCGCAGAAGTGGTCCTG
CAACTTTATCCGCCTCCATCCAGTCTATTAATTGTTGCCGGGAAGCTAGAGTAAGTAGTTCGCCAGTTAA
TAGTTTGCGCAACGTTGTTGCCATTGCTACAGGCATCGTGGTGTCACGCTCGTCGTTTGGTATGGCTTCA
TTCAGCTCCGGTTCCCAACGATCAAGGCGAGTTACATGATCCCCCATGTTGTGCAAAAAAGCGGTTAGCT
CCTTCGGTCCTCCGATCGTTGTCAGAAGTAAGTTGGCCGCAGTGTTATCACTCATGGTTATGGCAGCACT
GCATAATTCTCTTACTGTCATGCCATCCGTAAGATGCTTTTCTGTGACTGGTGAGTACTCAACCAAGTCA
TTCTGAGAATAGTGTATGCGGCGACCGAGTTGCTCTTGCCCGGCGTCAATACGGGATAATACCGCGCCAC
ATAGCAGAACTTTAAAAGTGCTCATCATTGGAAAACGTTCTTCGGGGCGAAAACTCTCAAGGATCTTACC
GCTGTTGAGATCCAGTTCGATGTAACCCACTCGTGCACCCAACTGATCTTCAGCATCTTTTACTTTCACC
AGCGTTTCTGGGTGAGCAAAAACAGGAAGGCAAAATGCCGCAAAAAAGGGAATAAGGGCGACACGGAAAT
GTTGAATACTCATACTCTTCCTTTTTCAATATTATTGAAGCATTTATCAGGGTTATTGTCTCATGAGCGG
ATACATATTTGAATGTATTTAGAAAAATAAACAAATAGGGGTTCCGCGCACATTTCCCCGAAAAGTGCCA
CCTAAATTGTAAGCGTTAATATTTTGTTAAAATTCGCGTTAAATTTTTGTTAAATCAGCTCATTTTTTAA
CCAATAGGCCGAAATCGGCAAAATCCCTTATAAATCAAAAGAATAGACCGAGATAGGGT
[37 nt withheld, positions 2650-2686]
AAAGAACGTGGACTCCAACGTCAAAGG
[49 nt withheld, positions 2714-2762]
T
[91 nt withheld, positions 2764-2854]
G
[124 nt withheld, positions 2856-2979]
CCCATTCGCCATTCAGGCTGCGCAACTGTTGGGAAGGGCGATCGGTGCGGGCCTCTTCGCTATTACGCCA
GCTGGCGAAAGGGGGATGTGCTGCAAGGCGATTAAGTTGGGTAACGCCAGGGTTTTCCCAGTCACGACGT
TGTAAAACGACGGCCAGTGAATTGTAATACGACTCACTATAGGGCGAATTGGAGCTCCACCGCGGTGGCG
GCCGCTCTAGAACTAGTGGATCCCCCGGGCTGCATGGGGTCGTGCGCTCCTTTCGGTCGGGCGCTGCGGG
TCGTGGGGCGGGCGTCAGGCACCGGGCTTGCGGGTCATGCACCAGGTGCGCGGTCCTTCGGGCACCTCGA
CGTCGGCGGTGACGGTGAAGCCGAGCCGCTCGTAGAAGGGGAGGTTGCGGGGCGCGGAGGTCTCCAGGAA
GGCGGGCACCCCGGCGCGCTCGGCCGCCTCCACTCCGGGGAGCACGACGGCGCTGCCCAGACCCTTGCCC
TGGTGGTCGGGCGAGACGCCGACGGTGGCCAGGAACCACGCGGGCTCCTTGGGCCGGTGCGGCGCCAGGA
GGCCTTCCATCTGTTGCTGCGCGGCCAGCCGGGAACCGCTCAACTCGGCCATGCGCGGGCCGATCTCGGC
GAACACCGCCCCCGCTTCGACGCTCTCCGGCGTGGTCCAGACCGCCACCGCGGCGCCGTCGTCCGCGACC
CACACCTTGCCGATGTCGAGCCCGACGCGCGTGAGGAAGAGTTCTTGCAGCTCGGTGACCCGCTCGATGT
GGCGGTCCGGATCGACGGTGTGGCGCGTGGCGGGGTAGTCGGCGAACGCGGCGGCGAGGGTGCGTACGGC
CCTGGGGACGTCGTCGCGGGTGGCGAGGCGCACCGTGGGCTTGTACTCGGTCATGGTAAGCTAGCTTGGG
CTGCAGGTCGAAAGGCCCGGAGATGAGGAAGAGGAGAACAGCGCGGCAGACGTGCGCTTTTGAAGCGTGC
AGAATGCCGGGCCTCCGGAGGACCTTCGGGCGCCCGCCCCGCCCCTGAGCCCGCCCCTGAGCCCGCCCCC
GGACCCACCCCTTCCCAGCCTCTGAGCCCAGAAAGCGAAGGAGCAAAGCTGCTATTGGCCGCTGCCCCAA
AGGCCTACCCGCTTCCATTGCTCAGCGGTGCTGTCCATCTGCACGAGACTAGTGAGACGTGCTACTTCCA
TTTGTCACGTCCTGCACGACGCGAGCTGCGGGGCGGGGGGGAACTTCCTGACTAGGGGAGGAGTAGAAGG
TGGCGCGAAGGGGCCACCAAAGAACGGAGCCGGTTGGCGCCTACCGGTGGATGTGGAATGTGTGCGAGGC
CAGAGGCCACTTGTGTAGCGCCAAGTGCCCAGCGGGGCTGCTAAAGCGCATGCTCCAGACTGCCTTGGGA
AAAGCGCCTCCCCTACCCGGTAGAATTC
